Addgene plasmid #168868: pEntry_SARS-CoV-2-nsp5
Purpose: Gateway-compatible Entry vector
Depositing lab: Pascal Falter-Braun. Depositing organization: Helmholtz Munich. Publication: A resource of human coronavirus protein-coding sequences in a flexible, multipurpose Gateway Entry clone collection. Weller B, Lin CW, Pogoutse O, Sauer M, Marin-de la Rosa N, Strobel A, Young V, Knapp JJ, Rayhan A, Falter C, Kim DK, Roth FP, Falter-Braun P. G3 (Bethesda). 2023 Jul 5;13(7):jkad105. doi: 10.1093/g3journal/jkad105. PubMed 37267226.
Backbone
  Vector backbone: pENTR223.1*SfiI
  Backbone size w/o insert (bp): 2800
  Vector type: Gateway-compatible Entry vector
Growth in bacteria
  Bacterial resistance: Spectinomycin, 50 μg/mL
  Growth temperature: 37°C
  Growth strain: DH5alpha
  Copy number: High Copy
Gene/Insert
  Gene/Insert name: SARS-CoV-2-nsp5 (alt name: nsp5)
  Species: Other
  Insert size (bp): 918
  Entrez Gene: ORF1ab (a.k.a. GU280_gp01)
  Cloning method: Restriction Enzyme; 5′ cloning site SfiI (unknown if destroyed); 3′ cloning site SfiI (unknown if destroyed)
  Sequencing primers: 5′ M13 uni (-21); 3′ M13 rev (-29)
Resource information
  A portion of this plasmid was derived from a plasmid made by: Synthesized by Twist Bioscience
Terms and licenses: Academic/Nonprofit Terms; Industry Terms: Not Available to Industry
Depositor comments: 5'-linker: SfiI-BamHI-ATG-BamHI (GGCCGTCAaggccaggatccatgggatcc), 3'-linker: PacI-TAA-AsiSI-SfiI (cttaatTAAgacgcgatcgcggcctcatGGGCC).
How to cite: pEntry_SARS-CoV-2-nsp5 was a gift from Pascal Falter-Braun (Addgene plasmid # 168868 ; http://n2t.net/addgene:168868 ; RRID:Addgene_168868)
