[The description below was written by a language model from this plasmid's Addgene catalogue record and pLannotate feature annotations shown in this document.]
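Description:
pEntry_SARS-CoV-2-nsp5 is a Gateway-compatible Entry clone built on the pENTR223.1 backbone (SfiI-cloning version) that carries the coding sequence for non-structural protein 5 of SARS-CoV-2, a mature product of the ORF1ab polyprotein generally known as the main (3C-like) protease. It is a small bacterial plasmid of about 3.8 kb, maintained at high copy in E. coli through a ColE1/pUC-type origin. Selection is with spectinomycin via the aadA (SmR) aminoglycoside adenylyltransferase gene, which sits downstream of a fragment of a class 1 integron Pc promoter. The short GmR, lacI and lacZα fragments in the annotation are backbone remnants rather than functional genes, and rrnB T1 and T2 terminators lie upstream of the cloning region, where they typically insulate it from read-through transcription.

The 918 bp insert was made by gene synthesis and cloned between SfiI sites, placing it between attL1 and attL2. The automated annotation matches it to the SARS-CoV-2 replicase polyprotein 1a. The functional text attached to that hit describes nsp10, but this reflects the generic polyprotein database entry, not the insert identity. According to the depositor's comments, the 5′ linker supplies BamHI sites flanking an ATG start codon, and the 3′ linker provides PacI and AsiSI sites with a TAA stop codon. This gives an otherwise internal polyprotein segment its own start and stop signals, and the restriction sites presumably allow them to be modified.

The plasmid has no promoter oriented to express the insert; a T7 promoter lies just outside attL2, pointing back toward it. The open reading frame is meant to be moved by LR recombination into attR-containing destination vectors for expression or interaction assays. The plasmid belongs to a collection of human coronavirus protein-coding Entry clones.
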