Features (pLannotate 1.2.2; 12 found; start..end, strand, type, name):
      1..97      +  protein_bind   attL1: mutant version of attL; recombination site for the Gateway® LR reaction LR Clonase™
    130..1047    +  CDS            R1A_SARS2 (fragment) (sequence withheld): Experimental evidence at protein level: Swiss-Prot protein existence level 1. [Non-structural protein 10]: Plays a pivotal role in viral transcription by stimulating both nsp14 3'-5' exoribonuclease and nsp16 2'-O-methyltransferase activities. Therefore plays an essential role in viral mRNAs cap methylation. From Severe acute respiratory syndrome coronavirus 2 (2019-nCoV) (SARS-CoV-2).
   1079..1177    -  protein_bind   attL2: mutant version of attL; recombination site for the Gateway® LR reaction LR Clonase™
   1195..1213    -  promoter       T7 promoter: promoter for bacteriophage T7 RNA polymerase
   1403..1426    +  promoter       Pc promoter (fragment): intI1 (promoter lies within the coding sequence); class 1 integron promoter
   1602..1658    +  CDS            GmR (fragment): gentamycin acetyltransferase; aacC1; confers resistance to gentamycin
   1665..2456    +  CDS            SmR: aminoglycoside adenylyltransferase (Murphy, 1985); aadA; confers resistance to spectinomycin and streptomycin
   2549..3137    +  rep_origin     ori: high-copy-number ColE1/pMB1/pBR322/pUC origin of replication
   3320..3412    +  CDS            lacI (fragment): lac repressor; lacI; The lac repressor binds to the lac operator to inhibit transcription in E. coli. This inhibition can be relieved by adding lactose or isopropyl-β-D-thiogalactopyranoside (IPTG).
   3467..3494    -  terminator     rrnB T2 terminator: transcription terminator T2 from the E. coli rrnB gene
   3626..3669    +  terminator     rrnB T1 terminator: Escherichia coli rrnB; transcription terminator T1 from the E. coli rrnB gene
   3716..3752    -  CDS            lacZα (fragment): LacZα fragment of β-galactosidase; lacZ fragment
>Addgene plasmid #168868 | pEntry_SARS-CoV-2-nsp5 | addgene full sequence | sequence record 432346 | Addgene NGS Result
CAAATAATGATTTTATTTTGACTGATAGTGACCTGTTCGTTGCAACAAATTGATGAGCAATGCTTTTTTA
TAATGCCAACTTTGTACAAAAAAGCAGAAGGGCCGTCAAGGCCAGGATCCATGGGATCC
[918 nt withheld, positions 130-1047]
CTTAATTAAGACGCGATCGCGGCCTCATGGGCCCAGCTTTCTTGTACAAAGTTGGCATTATAAAAAATAA
TTGCTCATCAATTTGTTGCAACGAACAGGTCACTATCAGTCAAAATAAAATCATTATTTGCCATCCAGCT
GATATCCCCTATAGTGAGTCGTATTACATGGTCATAGCTGTTTCCTGGCAGCTCTGGCCCGTGTCTCAAA
ATCTCTGATGTTACATTGCACAAGATAAAAATATATCATCATGCCTCCTCTAGACCAGCCAGGACAGAAA
TGCCTCGACTTCGCTGCTACCCAAGGTTGCCGGGTGACGCACACCGTGGAAACGGATGAAGGCACGAACC
CAGTGGACATAAGCCTGTTCGGTTCGTAAGCTGTAATGCAAGTAGCGTATGCGCTCACGCAACTGGTCCA
GAACCTTGACCGAACGCAGCGGTGGTAACGGCGCAGTGGCGGTTTTCATGGCTTGTTATGACTGTTTTTT
TGGGGTACAGTCTATGCCTCGGGCATCCAAGCAGCAAGCGCGTTACGCCGTGGGTCGATGTTTGATGTTA
TGGAGCAGCAACGATGTTACGCAGCAGGGCAGTCGCCCTAAAACAAAGTTAAACATTATGAGGGAAGCGG
TGATCGCCGAAGTATCGACTCAACTATCAGAGGTAGTTGGCGTCATCGAGCGCCATCTCGAACCGACGTT
GCTGGCCGTACATTTGTACGGCTCCGCAGTGGATGGCGGCCTGAAGCCACACAGTGATATTGATTTGCTG
GTTACGGTGACCGTAAGGCTTGATGAAACAACGCGGCGAGCTTTGATCAACGACCTTTTGGAAACTTCGG
CTTCCCCTGGAGAGAGCGAGATTCTCCGCGCTGTAGAAGTCACCATTGTTGTGCACGACGACATCATTCC
GTGGCGTTATCCAGCTAAGCGCGAACTGCAATTTGGAGAATGGCAGCGCAATGACATTCTTGCAGGTATC
TTCGAGCCAGCCACGATCGACATTGATCTGGCTATCTTGCTGACAAAAGCAAGAGAACATAGCGTTGCCT
TGGTAGGTCCAGCGGCGGAGGAACTCTTTGATCCGGTTCCTGAACAGGATCTATTTGAGGCGCTAAATGA
AACCTTAACGCTATGGAACTCGCCGCCCGACTGGGCTGGCGATGAGCGAAATGTAGTGCTTACGTTGTCC
CGCATTTGGTACAGCGCAGTAACCGGCAAAATCGCGCCGAAGGATGTCGCTGCCGACTGGGCAATGGAGC
GCCTGCCGGCCCAGTATCAGCCCGTCATACTTGAAGCTAGACAGGCTTATCTTGGACAAGAAGAAGATCG
CTTGGCCTCGCGCGCAGATCAGTTGGAAGAATTTGTCCACTACGTGAAAGGCGAGATCACCAAGGTAGTC
GGCAAATAACCCTCGAGCCACCCATGACCAAAATCCCTTAACGTGAGTTACGCGTCGTTCCACTGAGCGT
CAGACCCCGTAGAAAAGATCAAAGGATCTTCTTGAGATCCTTTTTTTCTGCGCGTAATCTGCTGCTTGCA
AACAAAAAAACCACCGCTACCAGCGGTGGTTTGTTTGCCGGATCAAGAGCTACCAACTCTTTTTCCGAAG
GTAACTGGCTTCAGCAGAGCGCAGATACCAAATACTGTTCTTCTAGTGTAGCCGTAGTTAGGCCACCACT
TCAAGAACTCTGTAGCACCGCCTACATACCTCGCTCTGCTAATCCTGTTACCAGTGGCTGCTGCCAGTGG
CGATAAGTCGTGTCTTACCGGGTTGGACTCAAGACGATAGTTACCGGATAAGGCGCAGCGGTCGGGCTGA
ACGGGGGGTTCGTGCACACAGCCCAGCTTGGAGCGAACGACCTACACCGAACTGAGATACCTACAGCGTG
AGCTATGAGAAAGCGCCACGCTTCCCGAAGGGAGAAAGGCGGACAGGTATCCGGTAAGCGGCAGGGTCGG
AACAGGAGAGCGCACGAGGGAGCTTCCAGGGGGAAACGCCTGGTATCTTTATAGTCCTGTCGGGTTTCGC
CACCTCTGACTTGAGCGTCGATTTTTGTGATGCTCGTCAGGGGGGCGGAGCCTATGGAAAAACGCCAGCA
ACGCGGCCTTTTTACGGTTCCTGGCCTTTTGCTGGCCTTTTGCTCACATGTTCTTTCCTGCGTTATCCCC
TGATTCTGTGGATAACCGTATTACCGCCTTTGAGTGAGCTGATACCGCTCGCCGCAGCCGAACGACCGAG
CGCAGCGAGTCAGTGAGCGAGGAAGCGGAAGAGCGCCCAATACGCAAACCGCCTCTCCCCGCGCGTTGGC
CGATTCATTAATGCAGCTGGCACGACAGGTTTCCCGACTGGAAAGCGGGCAGTGAGCGCAACGCAATTAA
TACGCGTACCGCTAGCCAGGAAGAGTTTGTAGAAACGCAAAAAGGCCATCCGTCAGGATGGCCTTCTGCT
TAGTTTGATGCCTGGCAGTTTATGGCGGGCGTCCTGCCCGCCACCCTCCGGGCCGTTGCTTCACAACGTT
CAAATCCGCTCCCGGCGGATTTGTCCTACTCAGGAGAGCGTTCACCGACAAACAACAGATAAAACGAAAG
GCCCAGTCTTCCGACTGAGCCTTTCGTTTTATTTGATGCCTGGCAGTTCCCTACTCTCGCGTTAACGCTA
GCATGGATGTTTTCCCAGTCACGACGTTGTAAAACGACGGCCAGTCTTAAGCTCGGGCCC
