>Addgene plasmid #168868 | pEntry_SARS-CoV-2-nsp5 | depositor partial sequence | sequence record 327300 | gene-specific Insert sequence
[918 nt withheld, positions 1-918]
